>Addgene plasmid #85159 | Bsrs103-RpaR-RpaI | depositor full sequence | sequence record 164071 | Bsrs103-RpaR-RpaI sequence 3610 bps
GTTAAGGGATTTTGGTCATGACTAGTGCTTGGATTCTCACCAATAAAAAACGCCCGGCGGCAACCGAGCG
TTCTGAACAAATCCAGATGGAGTTCTGAGGTCATTACTGGATCTATCAACAGGAGTCCAAGCGAGCTCTC
GAACCCCAGAGTCCCGCTCAGAAGAACTCGTCAAGAAGGCGATAGAAGGCGATGCGCTGCGAATCGGGAG
CGGCGATACCGTAAAGCACGAGGAAGCGGTCAGCCCATTCGCCGCCAAGCTCTTCAGCAATATCACGGGT
AGCCAACGCTATGTCCTGATAGCGGTCCGCCACACCCAGCCGGCCACAGTCGATGAATCCAGAAAAGCGG
CCATTTTCCACCATGATATTCGGCAAGCAGGCATCGCCATGGGTCACGACGAGATCCTCGCCGTCGGGCA
TGCGCGCCTTGAGCCTGGCGAACAGTTCGGCTGGCGCGAGCCCCTGATGCTCTTCGTCCAGATCATCCTG
ATCGACAAGACCGGCTTCCATCCGAGTACGTGCTCGCTCGATGCGATGTTTCGCTTGGTGGTCGAATGGG
CAGGTAGCCGGATCAAGCGTATGCAGCCGCCGCATTGCATCAGCCATGATGGATACTTTCTCGGCAGGAG
CAAGGTGAGATGACAGGAGATCCTGCCCCGGCACTTCGCCCAATAGCAGCCAGTCCCTTCCCGCTTCAGT
GACAACGTCGAGCACAGCTGCGCAAGGAACGCCCGTCGTGGCCAGCCACGATAGCCGCGCTGCCTCGTCC
TGCAGTTCATTCAGGGCACCGGACAGGTCGGTCTTGACAAAAAGAACCGGGCGCCCCTGCGCTGACAGCC
GGAACACGGCGGCATCAGAGCAGCCGATTGTCTGTTGTGCCCAGTCATAGCCGAATAGCCTCTCCACCCA
AGCGGCCGGAGAACCTGCGTGCAATCCATCTTGTTCAATCATGCGAAACGATCCTCATCCTGTCTCTTGA
TCAGATCTTGATCCCCTGCGCCATCAGATCCTTGGCGGCAAGAAAGCCATCCAGTTTACTTTGCAGGGCT
TCCCAACCTTACCAGAGGGCGCCCCAGCTGGCAATTCCGACGTCTAAGAAACCATTATTATCATGACATT
AACCTATAAAAATAGGCGTATCACGAGGCCCTTTCGTCTTCACCCCTAGACCTAGCCGTCTTCACCTCGA
GTCACAAACGGATCAATCCGAGCGTCAATGCCTTGGCAACCGCCGCGGTGCGGTTGGCGGCGTCGAGCTT
GCGGGCGGCTTCGATCAGATGGAATTTCACCGTGCGTTCGGTGATGCAGAGGATTACCGAGATTTCCCAG
GCGGTCTTGCCCTGCGCTGCCCATTGCAGGATCTCGCACTCGCGCGGCGTGAGCCGGTTGCGCCGGATCG
GCTTTGGCCGGCTGAGTGCGCGCAGGCGACTATGCGCGTAGATGCTGACCAGCTGCATCGCGCCGCGCGC
GGCCGGGCTGAGGTCCGGATCCTTGCCGGCCATGCTGATCGCGGCGCTACCGTCGTCGTAGTGCAGCGGA
ATGCAGTAACCCTCGACCAGTCCGAATTCCGCCGCCCGGGTCATGACCCGGTGGGCGGCCGGATCACGGT
CGCGGTCGTAGGGTGCATCGGACCATACGAAAGGATGAACCGTGGTAGCGCCGTGGCGCGGCACCGGATC
GACCGCGCTGAAGTTTTCGCTGACATACAGATCGAACCAGTCTCGCGGCCAGCCATTGGCCAGCGTCAGC
TCCGGTAGTCCGGCATTGCGCGACGGCAGGCCGGCCATGATGTAGGCGGTAAATCCGCAGCTCGCGATCA
GCGATTCGAACCGGCTGATCAGCGCCGGCGCCTCGAGCCGTTCGACGGAATCGACGAATTCCAGCGCACG
CCGTCCCCAAAGCTGATCTTCGCCGACGATCATACTATTGTATCGCTGGGAATACAATTACTTAACATAA
GCACCTGTAGGATCGTACAGGTTTACGCAAGAAAATGGTTTGTTATAGTCGAATGAATTCATTAAAGAGG
AGAAAGGTACCATGCAGGTTCATGTCATCCGTCGAGAGAACCGCGCGCTCTATGCCGGTCTGCTCGAAAA
GTACTTCCGCATCCGTCACCAGATCTACGTCGTCGAGCGCGGCTGGAAGGAGCTCGATCGGCCGGATGGC
CGCGAGATCGATCAGTTCGACACCGAAGACGCCGTGTATCTGCTCGGCGTCGACAATGACGACATCGTCG
CCGGCATGCGGATGGTGCCGACCACGTCACCGACGCTCCTCAGCGACGTCTTCCCGCAGCTTGCGCTGGC
AGGCCCGGTGCGGCGGCCGGATGCCTACGAGCTGTCGCGGATCTTCGTGGTACCGCGCAAGCGCGGCGAG
CATGGCGGCCCGCGCGCCGAAGCCGTGATCCAGGCGGCCGCGATGGAGTACGGCCTGTCGATCGGTCTGT
CGGCCTTCACCATCGTGCTGGAGACCTGGTGGCTGCCGCGACTGGTGGACCAGGGCTGGAAGGCAAAGCC
GCTCGGCCTGCCTCAGGACATCAACGGATTCTCGACCACCGCAGTGATCGTCGACGTCGACGACGACGCC
TGGGTCGGCATCTGCAATCGCCGCTCGGTGCCCGGACCCACGCTGGAATGGCGCGGGCTCGAAGCCATCC
GCCGTCATTCGCTTCCGGAATTCCAGGTGATTTCATGAACGCGTGCTAGAGGCATCAAATAAAACGAAAG
GCTCAGTCGAAAGACTGGGCCTTTCGTTTTATCTGTTGTTTGTCGGTGAACGCTCTCCTGAGTAGGACAA
ATCCGCCGCCCTAGACCTAGGGCGTTCGGCTGCGGCGAGCGGTATCAGCTCACTCAAAGGCGGTAATACG
GTTATCCACAGAATCAGGGGATAACGCAGGAAAGAACATGTGAGCAAAAGGCCAGCAAAAGGCCAGGAAC
CGTAAAAAGGCCGCGTTGCTGGCGTTTTTCCATAGGCTCCGCCCCCCTGACGAGCATCACAAAAATCGAC
GCTCAAGTCAGAGGTGGCGAAACCCGACAGGACTATAAAGATACCAGGCGTTTCCCCCTGGAAGCTCCCT
CGTGCGCTCTCCTGTTCCGACCCTGCCGCTTACCGGATACCTGTCCGCCTTTCTCCCTTCGGGAAGCGTG
GCGCTTTCTCATAGCTCACGCTGTAGGTATCTCAGTTCGGTGTAGGTCGTTCGCTCCAAGCTGGGCTGTG
TGCACGAACCCCCCGTTCAGCCCGACCGCTGCGCCTTATCCGGTAACTATCGTCTTGAGTCCAACCCGGT
AAGACACGACTTATCGCCACTGGCAGCAGCCACTGGTAACAGGATTAGCAGAGCGAGGTATGTAGGCGGT
GCTACAGAGTTCTTGAAGTGGTGGCCTAACTACGGCTACACTAGAAGGACAGTATTTGGTATCTGCGCTC
TGCTGAAGCCAGTTACCTTCGGAAAAAGAGTTGGTAGCTCTTGATCCGGCAAACAAACCACCGCTGGTAG
CGGTGGTTTTTTTGTTTGCAAGCAGCAGATTACGCGCAGAAAAAAAGGATCTCAAGAAGATCCTTTGATC
TTTTCTACGGGGTCTGACGCTCAGTGGAACGAAAACTCAC
Features (pLannotate 1.2.2; 7 found; start..end, strand, type, name):
     33..127     -  terminator     lambda t0 terminator: transcription terminator from phage lambda
    161..952     -  CDS            neo: KKA2_KLEPN - Also known as kan, nptII. Experimental evidence at protein level: Swiss-Prot protein existence level 1. Resistance to kanamycin, neomycin, paromomycin, ribostamycin, butirosin and gentamicin B. From Klebsiella pneumoniae.
    984..1103    -  CDS            tnpA (fragment): TN5P_ECOLX - Also known as tnp. Experimental evidence at protein level: Swiss-Prot protein existence level 1. Mediates transposition of transposon Tn5 by a 'cut and paste' mechanism. First, the monomeric transposase binds the 19 bp inverted DNA repeats flanking the transposon. Then, dimerization of the DNA- bound transposase creates a synaptic DNA complex. After nicking of the first DNA strand, excision of the transposon proceeds through a series of intermediates. The transposase then mediates the insertion of the transposon at a new site by strand transfer. The activity of the wild- type tran
   1195..1923    -  CDS            rpaR: RPAR_RHOPA - Experimental evidence at protein level: Swiss-Prot protein existence level 1. Responds to the quorum-sensing autoinducer 4-coumaroyl- homoserine lactone to regulate expression of several genes. Represses expression of rpaI in the absence of the inducer. From Rhodopseudomonas palustris (strain ATCC BAA-98 / CGA009).
   2042..2695    +  CDS            rpaI: RPAI_RHOPA - Experimental evidence at protein level: Swiss-Prot protein existence level 1. Catalyzes the synthesis of 4-coumaroyl-homoserine lactone, a quorum-sensing (QS) autoinducer molecule which binds to RpaR transcriptional regulator to regulate expression of QS-dependent genes. From Rhodopseudomonas palustris (strain ATCC BAA-98 / CGA009).
   2716..2802    +  terminator     rrnB T1 terminator: Escherichia coli rrnB; transcription terminator T1 from the E. coli rrnB gene
   2967..3555    -  rep_origin     ori: high-copy-number ColE1/pMB1/pBR322/pUC origin of replication
