[The description below was written by a language model from this plasmid's Addgene catalogue record and pLannotate feature annotations shown in this document.]
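Description:
Bsrs103-RpaR-RpaI is a small (about 3.6 kb) bacterial expression plasmid built on the pTD103 backbone and designed as a quorum-sensing module for synthetic biology work in E. coli. It replicates from a high-copy ColE1/pUC-type origin and is selected with kanamycin through the neo (nptII) aminoglycoside phosphotransferase gene. That gene is followed by a lambda t0 terminator and accompanied by a short residual fragment of the Tn5 transposase coding region, a carry-over from the transposon source of the resistance cassette rather than a functional element.

The payload is the Rpa signalling pair from Rhodopseudomonas palustris, arranged divergently. The rpaR gene lies on the reverse strand and rpaI on the forward strand, separated by a short intergenic region of roughly 120 bp, with rpaI terminated by the E. coli rrnB T1 terminator. RpaI is the synthase that produces 4-coumaroyl-homoserine lactone, and RpaR is the cognate transcriptional regulator that binds this autoinducer to control target gene expression. According to the catalogue entry, RpaR is expressed constitutively while RpaI is expressed inducibly. The promoters were not annotated in the feature table, so their identities and the nature of the inducing signal are not stated in the record, although they presumably reside in the region between the two genes.

The plasmid comes from a study characterising quorum-sensing communication modules for microbial consortia. It provides both the receiver and the signal-producing component of the Rpa system on one replicon, for building or testing cell-to-cell signalling circuits.
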