Addgene plasmid #85159: Bsrs103-RpaR-RpaI
Purpose: Constitutively expresses RpaR and inducibly expresses RpaI
Depositing lab: Jeff Hasty. Depositing organization: University of California, San Diego (UCSD). Publication: Quorum Sensing Communication Modules for Microbial Consortia. Scott SR, Hasty J. ACS Synth Biol. 2016 Sep 16;5(9):969-77. doi: 10.1021/acssynbio.5b00286. Epub 2016 May 19. PubMed 27172092.
Backbone
  Vector backbone: pTD103
Growth in bacteria
  Bacterial resistance: Kanamycin, 50 μg/mL
  Growth temperature: 37°C
  Growth strain: DH5alpha
  Copy number: High Copy
Gene/Insert
  Gene/Insert name: RpaR, RpaI
Terms and licenses: Academic/Nonprofit Terms; Industry Terms: Not Available to Industry
How to cite: Bsrs103-RpaR-RpaI was a gift from Jeff Hasty (Addgene plasmid # 85159 ; http://n2t.net/addgene:85159 ; RRID:Addgene_85159)
