>Addgene plasmid #85159 | Bsrs103-RpaR-RpaI | addgene partial sequence | sequence record 168490 | pBRforEco 5'-AATAGGCGTATCACGAGGC-3'
AGCGTCAATGCCTTGGCAACCGCCGCGGTGCGGTTGGCGGCGTCGAGCTTGCGGGCGGCTTCGATCAGAT
GGAATTTCACCGTGCGTTCGGTGATGCAGAGGATTACCGAGATTTCCCAGGCGGTCTTGCCCTGCGCTGC
CCATTGCAGGATCTCGCACTCGCGCGGCGTGAGCCGGTTGCGCCGGATCGGCTTTGGCCGGCTGAGTGCG
CGCAGGCGACTATGCGCGTAGATGCTGACCAGCTGCATCGCGCCGCGCGCGGCCGGGCTGAGGTCCGGAT
CCTTGCCGGCCATGCTGATCGCGGCGCTACCGTCGTCGTAGTGCAGCGGAATGCAGTAACCCTCGACCAG
TCCGAATTCCGCCGCCCGGGTCATGACCCGGTGGGCGGCCGGATCACGGTCGCGGTCGTAGGGTGCATCG
GACCATACGAAAGGATGAACCGTGGTAGCGCCGTGGCGCGGCACCGGATCGACCGCGCTGAAGTTTTCGC
TGACATACAGATCGAACCAGTCTCGCGGCCAGCCATTGGCCAGCGTCAGCTCCGGTAGTCCGGCATTGCG
CGACGGCAGGCCGGCCATGATGTAGGCGGTAAATCCGCAGCTCGCGATCAGCGATTCGAACCGGCTGATC
AGCGCCGGCGCCTCGAGCCGTTCGACGGAATCGACGAATTCCAGCGCACGCCGTCCCCAAAGCTGATCTT
CGCCGACGATCATACTATTGTATCGCTGGGAATACAATTACTTAACATAAGCACCTGTAGGATCGTACAG
GTTTACGCAAGAAAATGGTTTGTTATAGTCGAATGAATTCATTAAAGAGGAGAAAGGTACCATGCAGGTT
CATGTCATCCGTCGAGAGAACCGCGCGCTCTATGCCGGTCTGCTCGAAAAGTACTTCCGCATCCGTCAC
